Addgene plasmid #8567: HOXC8 (murine) HIS-tag pET
Depositing lab: Corey Largman. Depositing organization: San Francisco VA Health Care System.
Backbone
  Vector backbone: pET28a
  Backbone manufacturer: Novagen
  Backbone size w/o insert (bp): 5400
  Vector type: Bacterial Expression
Growth in bacteria
  Bacterial resistance: Kanamycin, 50 μg/mL
  Growth temperature: 37°C
  Growth strain: DH5alpha
  Copy number: High Copy
Gene/Insert
  Gene/Insert name: HOXC8 (alt names: HOX3A; HOX3.1)
  Species: M. musculus (mouse)
  Insert size (bp): 725
  Mutation: makes protein by Western
  GenBank ID: X07646
  Entrez Gene: Hoxc8 (a.k.a. D130011F21Rik, Hox-3.1)
  Tag / fusion protein: T7 (N terminal on backbone); His (N terminal on backbone)
  Cloning method: Restriction Enzyme; 5′ cloning site BamHI (not destroyed); 3′ cloning site HindIII (destroyed during cloning)
  Sequencing primers: 5′ T7
Terms and licenses: Academic/Nonprofit Terms; Industry Terms: Not Available to Industry
How to cite: HOXC8 (murine) HIS-tag pET was a gift from Corey Largman (Addgene plasmid # 8567 ; http://n2t.net/addgene:8567 ; RRID:Addgene_8567)
