[The description below was written by a language model from this plasmid's Addgene catalogue record.]
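Description:
HOXC8 (murine) HIS-tag pET is a bacterial expression plasmid built on the Novagen pET28a backbone (about 5.4 kb without insert) and carrying the mouse Hoxc8 coding sequence, also known as Hox-3.1 or HOX3A, as an insert of roughly 725 bp. It is selected with kanamycin and is listed as high copy, with DH5alpha recorded as the propagation strain. No feature table accompanies the record, so individual backbone elements are not itemised. As a pET28a derivative, the plasmid would be expected to use the pET system's T7 promoter arrangement, in which transcription of the insert depends on T7 RNA polymerase supplied by a suitable expression host rather than by the cloning strain. The use of a T7 primer for 5′ sequencing is consistent with this.

The insert was placed by restriction cloning between BamHI at the 5′ end, which remains intact, and HindIII at the 3′ end, which was destroyed during cloning. This positions Hoxc8 downstream of the backbone-encoded N-terminal His tag and T7 epitope tag, so the homeodomain protein is produced as an N-terminally tagged fusion. The His tag permits purification by immobilised metal affinity chromatography, and the T7 tag provides an epitope for antibody detection. The record's mutation field lists no sequence change and simply notes that the construct makes protein as judged by Western blot. The record does not state a specific application, but the design suits production of recombinant mouse HOXC8 in E. coli for purification and downstream biochemical work.
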