>Addgene plasmid #8567 | HOXC8 (murine) HIS-tag pET | addgene partial sequence | sequence record 17373 | 8567 with T7-term
GCAGCCGGATCTCAGTGGTGGTGGTGGTGGTGCTCGAGTGCGGCCGCAAGCTTGGGTCCTTATTTTCTTC
CTTTTCCTCCTCCTCTTTCTCCTCTTCCTCATTCCCTTCTTCTTCCACCTTCTCCTCATCTCGGGCCCCA
GGCAGTTTATCCTTGTTGTTCTCCTTTTTCCACTTCATCCCTCGATTCTGGAACCAAATCTTCACTTGTC
TTTCTGTCAGTCCCAGGGCGTGAGAGACTTCAATCCGGCGCTTTCTGGTCAAATAAGGATTAAAGAGAAA
CTCCTTCTCTAGTTCCAAGGTCTGATACCGGCTGTAAGTTTGTCGACCGCTGCGCCGCCCAGGAGCGTGG
GGTCTCATCCATGGAAACATGAGGCTGGGAGACGAGTTCTGATTTAAGTGGCCTTGTCCTTCGCTACTGT
TAGTGTTGGCGGAGGATTTACAGTCGGGATATTGCACCACGCTCGCCTCTTGCTGAGCCCCATAAAGGGA
CTGTCTGGGGAGCGCCTCGTAGCCATAGAATTTGGAGGCGTCTCCGTGGCAGCTCAGCGAGCATGGGTTC
TGCTGGTAGCCCGAGTTGGAGATGCCGGAGGTGCCGTGGTGGAAGAAGTCTTGGACGTGGTGCGAGGCGT
GCTGGAAACCGGGCGCGGAGCCGCCGGGCCCGTACACCAGCGCATGGCTTCTGCCCACGCTCTGAGGGAA
CCGGCAGTCGTAATAGGCCGGTTCCAGGGACTCGCCGCCTTTGTATTTGGAAAACAGGGGGTTGACGAAG
TAGGAGCTCATGGTCGCGGATCCGCGACCCATTTGCTGTCCACCAGTCATGCTAGCCATATGGCTGCCGC
GCGGCACCAGGCCGCTGCTGTGATGATGATGATGATGGCTGCTGCCCATGG
